Addgene plasmid #252014: pTE_18 - pCMV-Cas9-BLM(1-193)
Purpose: Mammalian expression of Cas9-BLM(2-194) TruEditor
Depositing lab: Neville Sanjana. Depositing organization: New York Genome Center. Publication: Rational design of synthetic proteins using a genome-scale CRISPR screen. Burrell WH, Mueller SJ, Daniloski Z, Duffy Doyle Jr. P, Rovsing AB, James C, Drabkin M, Chou C-Y, So HYA, Katgara L, Sookdeo A, Lu L, Cisse G-I, Yan RE, Sanjana NE. bioRxiv 2026.02.19.706875 10.64898/2026.02.19.706875.
Backbone
  Vector backbone: pCMV
  Vector type: Mammalian Expression, CRISPR
Growth in bacteria
  Bacterial resistance: Ampicillin, 100 μg/mL
  Growth temperature: 37°C
  Growth strain: NEB Stable
  Copy number: High Copy
Gene/Insert
  Gene/Insert name: Cas9-BLM(2-194)
  Species: H. sapiens (human), Synthetic
  Mutation: NA
  Cloning method: Gibson Cloning
Terms and licenses: Academic/Nonprofit Terms; Industry Terms: Not Available to Industry
Depositor comments: Please visit https://doi.org/10.64898/2026.02.19.706875 for bioRxiv preprint.
How to cite: pTE_18 - pCMV-Cas9-BLM(1-193) was a gift from Neville Sanjana (Addgene plasmid # 252014 ; http://n2t.net/addgene:252014 ; RRID:Addgene_252014)
