[The description below was written by a language model from this plasmid's Addgene catalogue record and pLannotate feature annotations shown in this document.]
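Description:
pTE_18 - pCMV-Cas9-BLM(1-193) is an 8.2 kb mammalian expression plasmid on a pCMV backbone, built by Gibson cloning to express a fusion of Streptococcus pyogenes Cas9 with an N-terminal fragment of the human BLM helicase, which the depositor calls a "TruEditor". It is maintained in E. coli through a high-copy ColE1/pUC-type origin and selected with ampicillin via the β-lactamase gene and its own promoter. Short remnants of lac regulatory elements, a pBluescript multiple cloning site, an SV40 promoter fragment and a bom fragment are backbone leftovers with no evident role in the design. No mammalian selection marker, reporter or guide RNA cassette is annotated, so the guide would presumably have to come from a separate construct.

The expression unit consists of the CMV immediate-early enhancer and promoter, the Cas9 coding sequence, the BLM fragment and a bovine growth hormone polyadenylation signal. Cas9 is annotated as two overlapping N- and C-terminal segments, which here most likely reflects how the annotation tool matched a continuous open reading frame rather than a split design. Roughly 180 nt of unannotated sequence lies between Cas9 and the 579 nt BLM fragment. It may hold a linker or localisation signal, but the record does not say. The BLM portion corresponds to about 193 codons. The plasmid name gives residues 1-193, while the purpose and insert fields give 2-194, a discrepancy the record does not resolve.

BLM is a RecQ-family helicase involved in end resection during double-strand break repair, and tethering part of it to Cas9 suggests an attempt to influence repair outcomes at the cut site. The record itself states only mammalian expression of the fusion, in connection with work on designing synthetic proteins from a genome-scale CRISPR screen.
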