Features (pLannotate 1.2.2; 16 found; start..end, strand, type, name):
      1..380     +  enhancer       CMV enhancer: human cytomegalovirus immediate early enhancer
    381..584     +  promoter       CMV promoter: human cytomegalovirus (CMV) immediate early promoter
    632..2350    +  CDS            Cas9(N): N-terminal portion of Streptococcus pyogenes Cas9 (Zetsche et al., 2015)
   2237..4735    +  CDS            Cas9(C): C-terminal portion of Streptococcus pyogenes Cas9 (Zetsche et al., 2015)
   4919..5497    +  CDS            BLM (fragment): BLM_HUMAN - Also known as RECQ2, RECQL3. Experimental evidence at protein level: Swiss-Prot protein existence level 1. ATP-dependent DNA helicase that unwinds single- and double- stranded DNA in a 3'-5' direction (PubMed:9388193, PubMed:24816114, PubMed:25901030). Participates in DNA replication and repair (PubMed:12019152, PubMed:21325134, PubMed:23509288). Involved in 5'-end resection of DNA during double-strand break (DSB) repair: unwinds DNA and recruits DNA2 which mediates the cleavage of 5'-ssDNA (PubMed:21325134). Negatively regulates sister chromatid exchange (SCE) (PubMed:25901030). S
   5553..5777    +  polyA_signal   bGH poly(A) signal: bovine growth hormone polyadenylation signal
   5781..5802    +  promoter       SV40 promoter (fragment): SV40 enhancer and early promoter
   5807..5823    +  misc_feature   MCS (fragment): pBluescript multiple cloning site
   5872..5888    -  protein_bind   lac operator: The lac repressor binds to the lac operator to inhibit transcription in E. coli. This inhibition can be relieved by adding lactose or isopropyl-β-D-thiogalactopyranoside (IPTG). lac repressor encoded by lacI
   5896..5926    -  promoter       lac promoter: promoter for the E. coli lac operon
   5941..5962    -  protein_bind   CAP binding site: CAP binding activates transcription in the presence of cAMP. E. coli catabolite activator protein
   5975..6067    -  CDS            lacI (fragment): lac repressor; lacI; The lac repressor binds to the lac operator to inhibit transcription in E. coli. This inhibition can be relieved by adding lactose or isopropyl-β-D-thiogalactopyranoside (IPTG).
   6250..6838    -  rep_origin     ori: high-copy-number ColE1/pMB1/pBR322/pUC origin of replication
   7009..7869    -  CDS            AmpR: β-lactamase; bla; confers resistance to ampicillin, carbenicillin, and related antibiotics
   7870..7974    -  promoter       AmpR promoter: bla
   8045..8089    -  misc_feature   bom (fragment): basis of mobility region from pBR322
>Addgene plasmid #252014 | pTE_18 - pCMV-Cas9-BLM(1-193) | addgene full sequence | sequence record 501661 | Addgene NGS Result
GACATTGATTATTGACTAGTTATTAATAGTAATCAATTACGGGGTCATTAGTTCATAGCCCATATATGGA
GTTCCGCGTTACATAACTTACGGTAAATGGCCCGCCTGGCTGACCGCCCAACGACCCCCGCCCATTGACG
TCAATAATGACGTATGTTCCCATAGTAACGCCAATAGGGACTTTCCATTGACGTCAATGGGTGGAGTATT
TACGGTAAACTGCCCACTTGGCAGTACATCAAGTGTATCATATGCCAAGTACGCCCCCTATTGACGTCAA
TGACGGTAAATGGCCCGCCTGGCATTATGCCCAGTACATGACCTTATGGGACTTTCCTACTTGGCAGTAC
ATCTACGTATTAGTCATCGCTATTACCATGGTGATGCGGTTTTGGCAGTACATCAATGGGCGTGGATAGC
GGTTTGACTCACGGGGATTTCCAAGTCTCCACCCCATTGACGTCAATGGGAGTTTGTTTTGGCACCAAAA
TCAACGGGACTTTCCAAAATGTCGTAACAACTCCGCCCCATTGACGCAAATGGGCGGTAGGCGTGTACGG
TGGGAGGTCTATATAAGCAGAGCTGGTTTAGTGAACCGTCAGATCCGCTAGAGATCCGCGGCCGCGCCAC
CATGGACAAGAAGTACAGCATCGGCCTGGACATCGGCACCAACTCTGTGGGCTGGGCCGTGATCACCGAC
GAGTACAAGGTGCCCAGCAAGAAATTCAAGGTGCTGGGCAACACCGACCGGCACAGCATCAAGAAGAACC
TGATCGGAGCCCTGCTGTTCGACAGCGGCGAAACAGCCGAGGCCACCCGGCTGAAGAGAACCGCCAGAAG
AAGATACACCAGACGGAAGAACCGGATCTGCTATCTGCAAGAGATCTTCAGCAACGAGATGGCCAAGGTG
GACGACAGCTTCTTCCACAGACTGGAAGAGTCCTTCCTGGTGGAAGAGGATAAGAAGCACGAGCGGCACC
CCATCTTCGGCAACATCGTGGACGAGGTGGCCTACCACGAGAAGTACCCCACCATCTACCACCTGAGAAA
GAAACTGGTGGACAGCACCGACAAGGCCGACCTGCGGCTGATCTATCTGGCCCTGGCCCACATGATCAAG
TTCCGGGGCCACTTCCTGATCGAGGGCGACCTGAACCCCGACAACAGCGACGTGGACAAGCTGTTCATCC
AGCTGGTGCAGACCTACAACCAGCTGTTCGAGGAAAACCCCATCAACGCCAGCGGCGTGGACGCCAAGGC
CATCCTGTCTGCCAGACTGAGCAAGAGCAGACGGCTGGAAAATCTGATCGCCCAGCTGCCCGGCGAGAAG
AAGAATGGCCTGTTCGGAAACCTGATTGCCCTGAGCCTGGGCCTGACCCCCAACTTCAAGAGCAACTTCG
ACCTGGCCGAGGATGCCAAACTGCAGCTGAGCAAGGACACCTACGACGACGACCTGGACAACCTGCTGGC
CCAGATCGGCGACCAGTACGCCGACCTGTTTCTGGCCGCCAAGAACCTGTCCGACGCCATCCTGCTGAGC
GACATCCTGAGAGTGAACACCGAGATCACCAAGGCCCCCCTGAGCGCCTCTATGATCAAGAGATACGACG
AGCACCACCAGGACCTGACCCTGCTGAAAGCTCTCGTGCGGCAGCAGCTGCCTGAGAAGTACAAAGAGAT
TTTCTTCGACCAGAGCAAGAACGGCTACGCCGGCTACATTGACGGCGGAGCCAGCCAGGAAGAGTTCTAC
AAGTTCATCAAGCCCATCCTGGAAAAGATGGACGGCACCGAGGAACTGCTCGTGAAGCTGAACAGAGAGG
ACCTGCTGCGGAAGCAGCGGACCTTCGACAACGGCAGCATCCCCCACCAGATCCACCTGGGAGAGCTGCA
CGCCATTCTGCGGCGGCAGGAAGATTTTTACCCATTCCTGAAGGACAACCGGGAAAAGATCGAGAAGATC
CTGACCTTCCGCATCCCCTACTACGTGGGCCCTCTGGCCAGGGGAAACAGCAGATTCGCCTGGATGACCA
GAAAGAGCGAGGAAACCATCACCCCCTGGAACTTCGAGGAAGTGGTGGACAAGGGCGCTTCCGCCCAGAG
CTTCATCGAGCGGATGACCAACTTCGATAAGAACCTGCCCAACGAGAAGGTGCTGCCCAAGCACAGCCTG
CTGTACGAGTACTTCACCGTGTATAACGAGCTGACCAAAGTGAAATACGTGACCGAGGGAATGAGAAAGC
CCGCCTTCCTGAGCGGCGAGCAGAAAAAGGCCATCGTGGACCTGCTGTTCAAGACCAACCGGAAAGTGAC
CGTGAAGCAGCTGAAAGAGGACTACTTCAAGAAAATCGAGTGCTTCGACTCCGTGGAAATCTCCGGCGTG
GAAGATCGGTTCAACGCCTCCCTGGGCACATACCACGATCTGCTGAAAATTATCAAGGACAAGGACTTCC
TGGACAATGAGGAAAACGAGGACATTCTGGAAGATATCGTGCTGACCCTGACACTGTTTGAGGACAGAGA
GATGATCGAGGAACGGCTGAAAACCTATGCCCACCTGTTCGACGACAAAGTGATGAAGCAGCTGAAGCGG
CGGAGATACACCGGCTGGGGCAGGCTGAGCCGGAAGCTGATCAACGGCATCCGGGACAAGCAGTCCGGCA
AGACAATCCTGGATTTCCTGAAGTCCGACGGCTTCGCCAACAGAAACTTCATGCAGCTGATCCACGACGA
CAGCCTGACCTTTAAAGAGGACATCCAGAAAGCCCAGGTGTCCGGCCAGGGCGATAGCCTGCACGAGCAC
ATTGCCAATCTGGCCGGCAGCCCCGCCATTAAGAAGGGCATCCTGCAGACAGTGAAGGTGGTGGACGAGC
TCGTGAAAGTGATGGGCCGGCACAAGCCCGAGAACATCGTGATCGAAATGGCCAGAGAGAACCAGACCAC
CCAGAAGGGACAGAAGAACAGCCGCGAGAGAATGAAGCGGATCGAAGAGGGCATCAAAGAGCTGGGCAGC
CAGATCCTGAAAGAACACCCCGTGGAAAACACCCAGCTGCAGAACGAGAAGCTGTACCTGTACTACCTGC
AGAATGGGCGGGATATGTACGTGGACCAGGAACTGGACATCAACCGGCTGTCCGACTACGATGTGGACCA
TATCGTGCCTCAGAGCTTTCTGAAGGACGACTCCATCGACAACAAGGTGCTGACCAGAAGCGACAAGAAC
CGGGGCAAGAGCGACAACGTGCCCTCCGAAGAGGTCGTGAAGAAGATGAAGAACTACTGGCGGCAGCTGC
TGAACGCCAAGCTGATTACCCAGAGAAAGTTCGACAATCTGACCAAGGCCGAGAGAGGCGGCCTGAGCGA
ACTGGATAAGGCCGGCTTCATCAAGAGACAGCTGGTGGAAACCCGGCAGATCACAAAGCACGTGGCACAG
ATCCTGGACTCCCGGATGAACACTAAGTACGACGAGAATGACAAGCTGATCCGGGAAGTGAAAGTGATCA
CCCTGAAGTCCAAGCTGGTGTCCGATTTCCGGAAGGATTTCCAGTTTTACAAAGTGCGCGAGATCAACAA
CTACCACCACGCCCACGACGCCTACCTGAACGCCGTCGTGGGAACCGCCCTGATCAAAAAGTACCCTAAG
CTGGAAAGCGAGTTCGTGTACGGCGACTACAAGGTGTACGACGTGCGGAAGATGATCGCCAAGAGCGAGC
AGGAAATCGGCAAGGCTACCGCCAAGTACTTCTTCTACAGCAACATCATGAACTTTTTCAAGACCGAGAT
TACCCTGGCCAACGGCGAGATCCGGAAGCGGCCTCTGATCGAGACAAACGGCGAAACCGGGGAGATCGTG
TGGGATAAGGGCCGGGATTTTGCCACCGTGCGGAAAGTGCTGAGCATGCCCCAAGTGAATATCGTGAAAA
AGACCGAGGTGCAGACAGGCGGCTTCAGCAAAGAGTCTATCCTGCCCAAGAGGAACAGCGATAAGCTGAT
CGCCAGAAAGAAGGACTGGGACCCTAAGAAGTACGGCGGCTTCGACAGCCCCACCGTGGCCTATTCTGTG
CTGGTGGTGGCCAAAGTGGAAAAGGGCAAGTCCAAGAAACTGAAGAGTGTGAAAGAGCTACTGGGGATCA
CCATCATGGAAAGAAGCAGCTTCGAGAAGAATCCCATCGACTTTCTGGAAGCCAAGGGCTACAAAGAAGT
GAAAAAGGACCTGATCATCAAGCTGCCTAAGTACTCCCTGTTCGAGCTGGAAAACGGCCGGAAGAGAATG
CTGGCCTCTGCCGGCGAACTGCAGAAGGGAAACGAACTGGCCCTGCCCTCCAAATATGTGAACTTCCTGT
ACCTGGCCAGCCACTATGAGAAGCTGAAGGGCTCCCCCGAGGATAATGAGCAGAAACAGCTGTTTGTGGA
ACAGCACAAGCACTACCTGGACGAGATCATCGAGCAGATCAGCGAGTTCTCCAAGAGAGTGATCCTGGCC
GACGCTAATCTGGACAAAGTGCTGTCCGCCTACAACAAGCACCGGGATAAGCCCATCAGAGAGCAGGCCG
AGAATATCATCCACCTGTTTACCCTGACCAATCTGGGAGCCCCTGCCGCCTTCAAGTACTTTGACACCAC
CATCGACCGGAAGAGGTACACCAGCACCAAAGAGGTGCTGGACGCCACCCTGATCCACCAGAGCATCACC
GGCCTGTACGAGACACGGATCGACCTGTCTCAGCTGGGAGGCGACAAGCGACCTGCCGCCACAAAGAAGG
CTGGACAGGCTAAGAAGAAGAAAGATTACAAAGACGATGACGATAAGTCTGGAGGATCTAGCGGATCTGG
AAGCGAGACACCAGGAACAAGCGAGTCAGCAACACCAGAGAGCAGTGGCGGCAGCAGCTCGGGAGGTGGT
TCGGGTGGATCTGGATCAGCTGCTGTTCCTCAAAATAATCTACAGGAGCAACTAGAACGTCACTCAGCCA
GAACACTTAATAATAAATTAAGTCTTTCAAAACCAAAATTTTCAGGTTTCACTTTTAAAAAGAAAACATC
TTCAGATAACAATGTATCTGTAACTAATGTGTCAGTAGCAAAAACACCTGTATTAAGAAATAAAGATGTT
AATGTTACCGAAGACTTTTCCTTCAGTGAACCTCTACCCAACACCACAAATCAGCAAAGGGTCAAGGACT
TCTTTAAAAATGCTCCAGCAGGACAGGAAACACAGAGAGGTGGATCAAAATCATTATTGCCAGATTTCTT
GCAGACTCCGAAGGAAGTTGTATGCACTACCCAAAACACACCAACTGTAAAGAAATCCCGGGATACTGCT
CTCAAGAAATTAGAATTTAGTTCTTCACCAGATTCTTTAAGTACCATCAATGATTGGGATGATATGGATG
ACTTTGATACTTCTGAGACTTCAAAATCATTTGTTACACCACCCCAAAGTCACTTTGTAAGAGTAAGCAC
TGCTCAGAAATCAAAAAAGGGTAAGAGAAACTTTTTTTAAACCGGTCATCATCACCATCACCATTGAGTT
TAAACCCGCTGATCAGCCTCGACTGTGCCTTCTAGTTGCCAGCCATCTGTTGTTTGCCCCTCCCCCGTGC
CTTCCTTGACCCTGGAAGGTGCCACTCCCACTGTCCTTTCCTAATAAAATGAGAAAATTGCATCGCATTG
TCTGAGTAGGTGTCATTCTATTCTGGGGGGTGGGGTGGGGCAGGACAGCAAGGGGGAGGATTGGGAAGAC
AATAGCAGGCATGCTGGGGATGCGGTGGGCTCTATGGCTTCTGAGGCGGAAAGAACCAGCTGGGGCTCGA
TACCGTCGACCTCTAGCTAGAGCTTGGCGTAATCATGGTCATAGCTGTTTCCTGTGTGAAATTGTTATCC
GCTCACAATTCCACACAACATACGAGCCGGAAGCATAAAGTGTAAAGCCTAGGGTGCCTAATGAGTGAGC
TAACTCACATTAATTGCGTTGCGCTCACTGCCCGCTTTCCAGTCGGGAAACCTGTCGTGCCAGCTGCATT
AATGAATCGGCCAACGCGCGGGGAGAGGCGGTTTGCGTATTGGGCGCTCTTCCGCTTCCTCGCTCACTGA
CTCGCTGCGCTCGGTCGTTCGGCTGCGGCGAGCGGTATCAGCTCACTCAAAGGCGGTAATACGGTTATCC
ACAGAATCAGGGGATAACGCAGGAAAGAACATGTGAGCAAAAGGCCAGCAAAAGGCCAGGAACCGTAAAA
AGGCCGCGTTGCTGGCGTTTTTCCATAGGCTCCGCCCCCCTGACGAGCATCACAAAAATCGACGCTCAAG
TCAGAGGTGGCGAAACCCGACAGGACTATAAAGATACCAGGCGTTTCCCCCTGGAAGCTCCCTCGTGCGC
TCTCCTGTTCCGACCCTGCCGCTTACCGGATACCTGTCCGCCTTTCTCCCTTCGGGAAGCGTGGCGCTTT
CTCATAGCTCACGCTGTAGGTATCTCAGTTCGGTGTAGGTCGTTCGCTCCAAGCTGGGCTGTGTGCACGA
ACCCCCCGTTCAGCCCGACCGCTGCGCCTTATCCGGTAACTATCGTCTTGAGTCCAACCCGGTAAGACAC
GACTTATCGCCACTGGCAGCAGCCACTGGTAACAGGATTAGCAGAGCGAGGTATGTAGGCGGTGCTACAG
AGTTCTTGAAGTGGTGGCCTAACTACGGCTACACTAGAAGAACAGTATTTGGTATCTGCGCTCTGCTGAA
GCCAGTTACCTTCGGAAAAAGAGTTGGTAGCTCTTGATCCGGCAAACAAACCACCGCTGGTAGCGGTGGT
TTTTTTGTTTGCAAGCAGCAGATTACGCGCAGAAAAAAAGGATCTCAAGAAGATCCTTTGATCTTTTCTA
CGGGGTCTGACACTCAGTGGAACGAAAACTCACGTTAAGGGATTTTGGTCATGAGATTATCAAAAAGGAT
CTTCACCTAGATCCTTTTAAATTAAAAATGAAGTTTTAAATCAATCTAAAGTATATATGAGTAAACTTGG
TCTGACAGTTACCAATGCTTAATCAGTGAGGCACCTATCTCAGCGATCTGTCTATTTCGTTCATCCATAG
TTGCCTGACTCCCCGTCGTGTAGATAACTACGATACGGGAGGGCTTACCATCTGGCCCCAGTGCTGCAAT
GATACCGCGAGACCCACGCTCACCGGCTCCAGATTTATCAGCAATAAACCAGCCAGCCGGAAGGGCCGAG
CGCAGAAGTGGTCCTGCAACTTTATCCGCCTCCATCCAGTCTATTAATTGTTGCCGGGAAGCTAGAGTAA
GTAGTTCGCCAGTTAATAGTTTGCGCAACGTTGTTGCCATTGCTACAGGCATCGTGGTGTCACGCTCGTC
GTTTGGTATGGCTTCATTCAGCTCCGGTTCCCAACGATCAAGGCGAGTTACATGATCCCCCATGTTGTGC
AAAAAAGCGGTTAGCTCCTTCGGTCCTCCGATCGTTGTCAGAAGTAAGTTGGCCGCAGTGTTATCACTCA
TGGTTATGGCAGCACTGCATAATTCTCTTACTGTCATGCCATCCGTAAGATGCTTTTCTGTGACTGGTGA
GTACTCAACCAAGTCATTCTGAGAATAGTGTATGCGGCGACCGAGTTGCTCTTGCCCGGCGTCAATACGG
GATAATACCGCGCCACATAGCAGAACTTTAAAAGTGCTCATCATTGGAAAACGTTCTTCGGGGCGAAAAC
TCTCAAGGATCTTACCGCTGTTGAGATCCAGTTCGATGTAACCCACTCGTGCACCCAACTGATCTTCAGC
ATCTTTTACTTTCACCAGCGTTTCTGGGTGAGCAAAAACAGGAAGGCAAAATGCCGCAAAAAAGGGAATA
AGGGCGACACGGAAATGTTGAATACTCATACTCTTCCTTTTTCAATATTATTGAAGCATTTATCAGGGTT
ATTGTCTCATGAGCGGATACATATTTGAATGTATTTAGAAAAATAAACAAATAGGGGTTCCGCGCACATT
TCCCCGAAAAGTGCCACCTGACGTCGACGGATCGGGAGATCGATCTCCCGATCCCCTAGGGTCGACTCTC
AGTACAATCTGCTCTGATGCCGCATAGTTAAGCCAGTATCTGCTCCCTGCTTGTGTGTTGGAGGTCGCTG
AGTAGTGCGCGAGCAAAATTTAAGCTACAACAAGGCAAGGCTTGACCGACAATTGCATGAAGAATCTGCT
TAGGGTTAGGCGTTTTGCGCTGCTTCGCGATGTACGGGCCAGATATACGCGTT
